>Addgene plasmid #49527 | pCMV5-hBMPR-1A CA | addgene full sequence | sequence record 140125 | Addgene NGS Result
GACATTGATTATTGACTAGTTATTAATAGTAATCAATTACGGGGTCATTAGTTCATAGCCCATATATGGA
GTTCCGCGTTACATAACTTACGGTAAATGGCCCGCCTGGCTGACCGCCCAACGACCCCCGCCCATTGACG
TCAATAATGACGTATGTTCCCATAGTAACGCCAATAGGGACTTTCCATTGACGTCAATGGGTGGAGTATT
TACGGTAAACTGCCCACTTGGCAGTACATCAAGTGTATCATATGCCAAGTCCGCCCCCTATTGACGTCAA
TGACGGTAAATGGCCCGCCTGGCATTATGCCCAGTACATGACCTTACGGGACTTTCCTACTTGGCAGTAC
ATCTACGTATTAGTCATCGCTATTACCATGGTGATGCGGTTTTGGCAGTACACCAATGGGCGTGGATAGC
GGTTTGACTCACGGGGATTTCCAAGTCTCCACCCCATTGACGTCAATGGGAGTTTGTTTTGGCACCAAAA
TCAACGGGACTTTCCAAAATGTCGTAATAACCCCGCCCCGTTGACGCAAATGGGCGGTAGGCGTGTACGG
TGGGAGGTCTATATAAGCAGAGCTCGTTTAGTGAACCGTCAGAATTCAGATCTGGTACCACGCGTATCGA
TAAGCTTACAATTGAACCATGGCTCAGCTATACATTTACATCAGATTATTGGGAGCCTATTTGTTCATCA
TTTCTCGTGTTCAAGGACAGAATCTGGATAGTATGCTTCATGGCACTGGGATGAAATCAGACTCCGACCA
GAAAAAGTCAGAAAATGGAGTAACCTTAGCACCAGAGGATACCTTGCCTTTTTTAAAGTGCTATTGCTCA
GGGCACTGTCCAGATGATGCTATTAATAACACATGCATAACTAATGGACATTGCTTTGCCATCATAGAAG
AAGATGACCAGGGAGAAACCACATTAGCTTCAGGGTGTATGAAATATGAAGGATCTGATTTTCAGTGCAA
AGATTCTCCAAAAGCCCAGCTACGCCGGACAATAGAATGTTGTCGGACCAATTTATGTAACCAGTATTTG
CAACCCACACTGCCCCCTGTTGTCATAGGTCCGTTTTTTGATGGCAGCATTCGATGGCTGGTTTTGCTCA
TTTCTATGGCTGTCTGCATAATTGCTATGATCATCTTCTCCAGCTGCTTTTGTTACAAACATTATTGCAA
GAGCATCTCAAGCAGACGTCGTTACAATCGTGATTTGGAACAGGATGAAGCATTTATTCCAGTTGGAGAA
TCACTAAGAGACCTTATTGACCAGTCACAAAGTTCTGGTAGTGGGTCTGGACTACCTTTATTGGTTCAGC
GAACTATTGCCAAAGATATTCAGATGGTCCGGCAAGTTGGTAAAGGCCGATATGGAGAAGTATGGATGGG
CAAATGGCGTGGCGAAAAAGTGGCGGTGAAAGTATTCTTTACCACTGAAGAAGCCAGCTGGTTTCGAGAA
ACAGAAATCTACCAAACTGTGCTAATGCGCCATGAAAACATACTTGGTTTCATAGCGGCAGACATTAAAG
GTACAGGTTCCTGGACTCAGCTCTATTTGATTACTGATTACCATGAAAATGGATCTCTCTATGACTTCCT
GAAATGTGCTACACTGGACACCAGAGCCCTGCTTAAATTGGCTTATTCAGCTGCCTGTGGTCTGTGCCAC
CTGCACACAGAAATTTATGGCACCCAAGGAAAGCCCGCAATTGCTCATCGAGACCTAAAGAGCAAAAACA
TCCTCATCAAGAAAAATGGGAGTTGCTGCATTGCTGACCTGGGCCTTGCTGTTAAATTCAACAGTGACAC
AAATGAAGTTGATGTGCCCTTGAATACCAGGGTGGGCACCAAACGCTACATGGCTCCCGAAGTGCTGGAC
GAAAGCCTGAACAAAAACCACTTCCAGCCCTACATCATGGCTGACATCTACAGCTTCGGCCTAATCATTT
GGGAGATGGCTCGTCGTTGTATCACAGGAGGGATCGTGGAAGAATACCAATTGCCATATTACAACATGGT
ACCGAGTGATCCGTCATACGAAGATATGCGTGAGGTTGTGTGTGTCAAACGTTTGCGGCCAATTGTGTCT
AATCGGTGGAACAGTGATGAATGTCTACGAGCAGTTTTGAAGCTAATGTCAGAATGCTGGGCCCACAATC
CAGCCTCCAGACTCACAGCATTGAGAATTAAGAAGACGCTTGCCAAGATGGTTGAATCCCAAGATGTAAA
AATCTGATGGTTAAACCATCGGAGGAGAAACTCTAGAGGATCCCGGGTGGCATCCCTGTGACCCCTCCCC
AGTGCCTCTCCTGGCCCTGGAAGTTGCCACTCCAGTGCCCACCAGCCTTGTCCTAATAAAATTAAGTTGC
ATCATTTTGTCTGACTAGGTGTCCTTCTATAATATTATGGGGTGGAGGGGGGTGGTATGGAGCAAGGGGC
AAGTTGGGAAGACAACCTGTAGGGCCTGCGGGGTCTATTGGGAACCAAGCTGGAGTGCAGTGGCACAATC
TTGGCTCACTGCAATCTCCGCCTCCTGGGTTCAAGCGATTCTCCTGCCTCAGCCTCCCGAGTTGTTGGGA
TTCCAGGCATGCATGACCAGGCTCAGCTAATTTTTGTTTTTTTGGTAGAGACGGGGTTTCACCATATTGG
CCAGGCTGGTCTCCAACTCCTAATCTCAGGTGATCTACCCACCTTGGCCTCCCAAATTGCTGGGATTACA
GGCGTGAACCACTGCTCCCTTCCCTGTCCTTCTGATTTTAAAATAACTATACCAGCAGGAGGACGTCCAG
ACACAGCATAGGCTACCTGGCCATGCCCAACCGGTGGGACATTTGAGTTGCTTGCTTGGCACTGTCCTCT
CATGCGTTGGGTCCACTCAGTAGATGCCTGTTGAATTGGGTACGCGGCCAGCTTGGCTGTGGAATGTGTG
TCAGTTAGGGTGTGGAAAGTCCCCAGGCTCCCCAGCAGGCAGAAGTATGCAAAGCATGCATCTCAATTAG
TCAGCAACCAGGTGTGGAAAGTCCCCAGGCTCCCCAGCAGGCAGAAGTATGCAAAGCATGCATCTCAATT
AGTCAGCAACCATAGTCCCGCCCCTAACTCCGCCCATCCCGCCCCTAACTCCGCCCAGTTCCGCCCATTC
TCCGCCCCATGGCTGACTAATTTTTTTTATTTATGCAGAGGCCGAGGCCGCCTCGGCCTCTGAGCTATTC
CAGAAGTAGTGAGGAGGCTTTTTTGGAGGCCTAGGCTTTTGCAAAAAGCTCCTCGAGGAACTGAAAAACC
AGAAAGTTAATTCCCTATAGTGAGTCGTATTAAATTCGTAATCATGTCATAGCTGTTTCCTGTGTGAAAT
TGTTATCCGCTCACAATTCCACACAACATACGAGCCGGAAGCATAAAGTGTAAAGCCTGGGGTGCCTAAT
GAGTGAGCTAACTCACATTAATTGCGTTGCGCTCACTGCCCGCTTTCCAGTCGGGAAACCTGTCGTGCCA
GCTGCATTAATGAATCGGCCAACGCGCGGGGAGAGGCGGTTTGCGTATTGGGCGCTCTTCCGCTTCCTCG
CTCACTGACTCGCTGCGCTCGGTCGTTCGGCTGCGGCGAGCGGTATCAGCTCACTCAAAGGCGGTAATAC
GGTTATCCACAGAATCAGGGGATAACGCAGGAAAGAACATGTGAGCAAAAGGCCAGCAAAAGGCCAGGAA
CCGTAAAAAGGCCGCGTTGCTGGCGTTTTTCCATAGGCTCCGCCCCCCTGACGAGCATCACAAAAATCGA
CGCTCAAGTCAGAGGTGGCGAAACCCGACAGGACTATAAAGATACCAGGCGTTTCCCCCTGGAAGCTCCC
TCGTGCGCTCTCCTGTTCCGACCCTGCCGCTTACCGGATACCTGTCCGCCTTTCTCCCTTCGGGAAGCGT
GGCGCTTTCTCATAGCTCACGCTGTAGGTATCTCAGTTCGGTGTAGGTCGTTCGCTCCAAGCTGGGCTGT
GTGCACGAACCCCCCGTTCAGCCCGACCGCTGCGCCTTATCCGGTAACTATCGTCTTGAGTCCAACCCGG
TAAGACACGACTTATCGCCACTGGCAGCAGCCACTGGTAACAGGATTAGCAGAGCGAGGTATGTAGGCGG
TGCTACAGAGTTCTTGAAGTGGTGGCCTAACTACGGCTACACTAGAAGAACAGTATTTGGTATCTGCGCT
CTGCTGAAGCCAGTTACCTTCGGAAAAAGAGTTGGTAGCTCTTGATCCGGCAAACAAACCACCGCTGGTA
GCGGTGGTTTTTTTGTTTGCAAGCAGCAGATTACGCGCAGAAAAAAAGGATCTCAAGAAGATCCTTTGAT
CTTTTCTACGGGGTCTGACGCTCAGTGGAACGAAAACTCACGTTAAGGGATTTTGGTCATGAGATTATCA
AAAAGGATCTTCACCTAGATCCTTTTAAATTAAAAATGAAGTTTTAAATCAATCTAAAGTATATATGAGT
AAACTTGGTCTGACAGTTACCAATGCTTAATCAGTGAGGCACCTATCTCAGCGATCTGTCTATTTCGTTC
ATCCATAGTTGCCTGACTCCCCGTCGTGTAGATAACTACGATACGGGAGGGCTTACCATCTGGCCCCAGT
GCTGCAATGATACCGCGAGACCCACGCTCACCGGCTCCAGATTTATCAGCAATAAACCAGCCAGCCGGAA
GGGCCGAGCGCAGAAGTGGTCCTGCAACTTTATCCGCCTCCATCCAGTCTATTAATTGTTGCCGGGAAGC
TAGAGTAAGTAGTTCGCCAGTTAATAGTTTGCGCAACGTTGTTGCCATTGCTACAGGCATCGTGGTGTCA
CGCTCGTCGTTTGGTATGGCTTCATTCAGCTCCGGTTCCCAACGATCAAGGCGAGTTACATGATCCCCCA
TGTTGTGCAAAAAAGCGGTTAGCTCCTTCGGTCCTCCGATCGTTGTCAGAAGTAAGTTGGCCGCAGTGTT
ATCACTCATGGTTATGGCAGCACTGCATAATTCTCTTACTGTCATGCCATCCGTAAGATGCTTTTCTGTG
ACTGGTGAGTACTCAACCAAGTCATTCTGAGAATAGTGTATGCGGCGACCGAGTTGCTCTTGCCCGGCGT
CAATACGGGATAATACCGCGCCACATAGCAGAACTTTAAAAGTGCTCATCATTGGAAAACGTTCTTCGGG
GCGAAAACTCTCAAGGATCTTACCGCTGTTGAGATCCAGTTCGATGTAACCCACTCGTGCACCCAACTGA
TCTTCAGCATCTTTTACTTTCACCAGCGTTTCTGGGTGAGCAAAAACAGGAAGGCAAAATGCCGCAAAAA
AGGGAATAAGGGCGACACGGAAATGTTGAATACTCATACTCTTCCTTTTTCAATATTATTGAAGCATTTA
TCAGGGTTATTGTCTCATGAGCGGATACATATTTGAATGTATTTAGAAAAATAAACAAATAGGGGTTCCG
CGCACATTTCCCCGAAAAGTGCCACCTG
[124 nt withheld, positions 5489-5612]
C
[91 nt withheld, positions 5614-5704]
A
[49 nt withheld, positions 5706-5754]
CCTTTGACGTTGGAGTCCACGTTCTTT
[37 nt withheld, positions 5782-5818]
ACCCTATCTCGGTCTATTCTTTTGATTTATAAGGGATTTTGCCGATTTCGGCCTATTGGTTAAAAAATGA
GCTGATTTAACAAAAATTTAACGCGAATTTTAACAAAATATTAACGCTTACAATTTCCATTCGCCATTCA
GGCTGCGCAACTGTTGGGAAGGGCGATCGGTGCGGGCCTCTTCGCTATTACGCCAGCTGGCGAAAGGGGG
ATGTGCTGCAAGGCGATTAAGTTGGGTAACGCCAGGGTTTTCCCAGTCACGACGTTGTAAAACGACGGCC
AGTGCCAAGCTGATCTATACATTGAATCAATATTGGCAATTAGCCATATTAGTCATTGGTTATATAGCAT
AAATCAATATTGGCTATTGGCCATTGCATACGTTGTATCTATATCATAATATGTACATTTATATTGGCTC
ATGTCCAATATGACCGCCATGTT
Features (pLannotate 1.2.2; 15 found; start..end, strand, type, name):
      1..380     +  enhancer       CMV enhancer: human cytomegalovirus immediate early enhancer
    382..581     +  promoter       CMV promoter: human cytomegalovirus (CMV) immediate early promoter
    649..2244    +  CDS            BMPR1A: BMR1A_HUMAN - Also known as ACVRLK3, ALK3. Experimental evidence at protein level: Swiss-Prot protein existence level 1. On ligand binding, forms a receptor complex consisting of two type II and two type I transmembrane serine/threonine kinases. Type II receptors phosphorylate and activate type I receptors which autophosphorylate, then bind and activate SMAD transcriptional regulators. Receptor for BMP2, BMP4, GDF5 and GDF6. Positively regulates chondrocyte differentiation through GDF5 interaction. Mediates induction of adipogenesis by GDF6. From Homo sapiens (Human).
   2285..2907    +  polyA_signal   hGH poly(A) signal: human growth hormone polyadenylation signal
   2936..3265    +  promoter       SV40 promoter: SV40 enhancer and early promoter
   3304..3322    -  promoter       T7 promoter: promoter for bacteriophage T7 RNA polymerase
   3360..3376    -  protein_bind   lac operator: The lac repressor binds to the lac operator to inhibit transcription in E. coli. This inhibition can be relieved by adding lactose or isopropyl-β-D-thiogalactopyranoside (IPTG). lac repressor encoded by lacI
   3384..3414    -  promoter       lac promoter: promoter for the E. coli lac operon
   3429..3450    -  protein_bind   CAP binding site: CAP binding activates transcription in the presence of cAMP. E. coli catabolite activator protein
   3463..3555    -  CDS            lacI (fragment): lac repressor; lacI; The lac repressor binds to the lac operator to inhibit transcription in E. coli. This inhibition can be relieved by adding lactose or isopropyl-β-D-thiogalactopyranoside (IPTG).
   3738..4326    -  rep_origin     ori: high-copy-number ColE1/pMB1/pBR322/pUC origin of replication
   4497..5357    -  CDS            AmpR: β-lactamase; bla; confers resistance to ampicillin, carbenicillin, and related antibiotics
   5358..5462    -  promoter       AmpR promoter: bla
   5489..5917    +  rep_origin     f1 ori (sequence partly withheld): f1 bacteriophage origin of replication; arrow indicates direction of (+) strand synthesis
   5948..6102    -  CDS            lacZα (fragment): LacZα fragment of β-galactosidase; lacZ fragment
