[The description below was written by a language model from this plasmid's Addgene catalogue record and pLannotate feature annotations shown in this document.]
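Description:
pCMV5-hBMPR-1A CA is a mammalian expression plasmid built on the pCMV5 backbone that drives expression of a constitutively active form of the human type I BMP receptor BMPR-1A (also known as ALK3). The sequenced construct is about 6.3 kb. It is propagated in E. coli through a ColE1/pUC-type origin and selected with ampicillin via the β-lactamase gene. The feature annotation labels this origin as a high-copy type, whereas the catalogue entry lists the plasmid as low copy. An f1 phage origin is also present, along with remnants of cloning-vector sequence (a lac promoter/operator with CAP site, lacI and lacZα fragments, and a T7 promoter) that play no evident role in the payload's expression.

The receptor coding sequence was inserted between HindIII and XbaI sites, both retained, downstream of the human cytomegalovirus immediate-early enhancer and promoter and upstream of the human growth hormone polyadenylation signal, forming a simple strong constitutive expression cassette. An SV40 enhancer/early promoter region lies after the poly(A) signal; no mammalian selection marker is annotated. The Q233D substitution renders the serine/threonine kinase receptor active, so that it can signal to downstream SMAD effectors independently of BMP ligand. The insert also carries P2A and K208R differences from the reference protein, which the depositor states do not affect function. No epitope tag or reporter is recorded. The plasmid is used to switch on BMP pathway signalling in transfected mammalian cells, and the associated work examined how constitutive type I BMP receptor activity promotes adrenergic cell development in neural crest cultures.
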