Addgene plasmid #49527: pCMV5-hBMPR-1A CA
Purpose: expresses constitutively active human BMP receptor 1A
Depositing lab: Lee Niswander & Peter ten Dijke. Depositing organization: Ludwig Institute For Cancer Research, Uppsala Branch. Publication: Expression of a constitutively active type I BMP receptor using a retroviral vector promotes the development of adrenergic cells in neural crest cultures. Varley JE, McPherson CE, Zou H, Niswander L, Maxwell GD. Dev Biol. 1998 Apr 1;196(1):107-18. 10.1006/dbio.1998.8853 PubMed 9527884.
Backbone
  Vector backbone: pCMV5
  Backbone manufacturer: Dr. David Russell, UTSW
  Backbone size w/o insert (bp): 4657
  Vector type: Mammalian Expression
Growth in bacteria
  Bacterial resistance: Ampicillin, 100 μg/mL
  Growth temperature: 37°C
  Growth strain: DH5alpha
  Copy number: Low Copy
Gene/Insert
  Gene/Insert name: BMPR-1A CA (alt names: BMPR-1A; Alk3)
  Species: H. sapiens (human)
  Mutation: constitutively active mutation (Q233D); also P2A and K208R
  Entrez Gene: BMPR1A (a.k.a. 10q23del, ACVRLK3, ALK-3, ALK3, BMPR-1A, CD292, SKR5)
  Promoter: CMV
  Cloning method: Restriction Enzyme; 5′ cloning site HindIII (not destroyed); 3′ cloning site XbaI (not destroyed)
  Sequencing primers: 5′ CMV-F; 3′ hGH-PA-R
Terms and licenses: Academic/Nonprofit Terms; Industry Terms: Not Available to Industry
Depositor comments: The BMPR-1A insert in this plasmid contains P2A and K208R mutations when compared to GenBank reference sequence NP_004320.2. These mutations are not a concern for the function of the plasmid, as described in the associated publication.
How to cite: pCMV5-hBMPR-1A CA was a gift from Lee Niswander & Peter ten Dijke (Addgene plasmid # 49527 ; http://n2t.net/addgene:49527 ; RRID:Addgene_49527)
