>Addgene plasmid #49527 | pCMV5-hBMPR-1A CA | addgene partial sequence | sequence record 84531 | hGH-PA-R 5'-CCAGCTTGGTTCCCAATAGA-3'
TTGCTCCATACCACCCCCCTCCACCCCATAATATTATAGAAGGACACCTAGTCAGACAAAATGATGCAAC
TTAATTTTATTAGGACAAGGCTGGTGGGCACTGGAGTGGCAACTTCCAGGGCCAGGAGAGGCACTGGGGA
GGGGTCACAGGGATGCCACCCGGGATCCTCTAGAGTTTCTCCTCCGATGGTTTAACCATCAGATTTTTAC
ATCTTGGGATTCAACCATCTTGGCAAGCGTCTTCTTAATTCTCAATGCTGTGAGTCTGGAGGCTGGATTG
TGGGCCCAGCATTCTGACATTAGCTTCAAAACTGCTCGTAGACATTCATCACTGTTCCACCGATTAGACA
CAATTGGCCGCAAACGTTTGACACACACAACCTCACGCATATCTTCGTATGACGGATCACTCGGTACCAT
GTTGTAATATGGCAATTGGTATTCTTCCACGATCCCTCCTGTGATACAACGACGAGCCATCTCCCAAATG
ATTAGGCCGAAGCTGTAGATGTCAGCCATGATGTAGGGCTGGAAGTGGTTTTTGTTCAGGCTTTCGTCCA
GCACTTCGGGAGCCATGTAGCGTTTGGTGCCCACCCTGGTATTCAAGGGCACATCAACTTCATTTGTGTC
ACTGTTGAATTTAACAGCAAGGCCCAGGTCAGCAATGCAGCAACTCCCATTTTTCTTGATGAGGATGTTT
TTGCTCTTTAGGTCTCGATGAGCAATTGCGGGCTTTCCTTGGGTGCCATAAATTTCTGTGTGCAGGTGGC
ACAGACCACAGGCAGCTGAATAAGCCAATTTAAGCAGGGCTCTGGTGTCCAGTGTAGCACATTTCA
