>Addgene plasmid #49527 | pCMV5-hBMPR-1A CA | addgene partial sequence | sequence record 84532 | CMV-F 5'-CGCAAATGGGCGGTAGGCGTG-3'
TTAGTGAACCGTCAGAATTCAGATCTGGTACCACGCGTATCGATAAGCTTACAATTGAACCATGGCTCAG
CTATACATTTACATCAGATTATTGGGAGCCTATTTGTTCATCATTTCTCGTGTTCAAGGACAGAATCTGG
ATAGTATGCTTCATGGCACTGGGATGAAATCAGACTCCGACCAGAAAAAGTCAGAAAATGGAGTAACCTT
AGCACCAGAGGATACCTTGCCTTTTTTAAAGTGCTATTGCTCAGGGCACTGTCCAGATGATGCTATTAAT
AACACATGCATAACTAATGGACATTGCTTTGCCATCATAGAAGAAGATGACCAGGGAGAAACCACATTAG
CTTCAGGGTGTATGAAATATGAAGGATCTGATTTTCAGTGCAAAGATTCTCCAAAAGCCCAGCTACGCCG
GACAATAGAATGTTGTCGGACCAATTTATGTAACCAGTATTTGCAACCCACACTGCCCCCTGTTGTCATA
GGTCCGTTTTTTGATGGCAGCATTCGATGGCTGGTTTTGCTCATTTCTATGGCTGTCTGCATAATTGCTA
TGATCATCTTCTCCAGCTGCTTTTGTTACAAACATTATTGCAAGAGCATCTCAAGCAGACGTCGTTACAA
TCGTGATTTGGAACAGGATGAAGCATTTATTCCAGTTGGAGAATCACTAAGAGACCTTATTGACCAGTCA
CAAAGTTCTGGTAGTGGGTCTGGACTACCTTTATTGGTTCAGCGAACTATTGCCAAAGATATTCAGATGG
TCCGGCAAGTTGGTAAAGGCCGATATGGAGAAGTATGGATGGGCAAATGGCGTGGCGAAAAA
